>Addgene plasmid #176125 | Lck-mTurquoise2-iLID | addgene full sequence | sequence record 346326 | Addgene NGS Result
TAGTTATTAATAGTAATCAATTACGGGGTCATTAGTTCATAGCCCATATATGGAGTTCCGCGTTACATAA
CTTACGGTAAATGGCCCGCCTGGCTGACCGCCCAACGACCCCCGCCCATTGACGTCAATAATGACGTATG
TTCCCATAGTAACGCCAATAGGGACTTTCCATTGACGTCAATGGGTGGAGTATTTACGGTAAACTGCCCA
CTTGGCAGTACATCAAGTGTATCATATGCCAAGTACGCCCCCTATTGACGTCAATGACGGTAAATGGCCC
GCCTGGCATTATGCCCAGTACATGACCTTATGGGACTTTCCTACTTGGCAGTACATCTACGTATTAGTCA
TCGCTATTACCATGGTGATGCGGTTTTGGCAGTACATCAATGGGCGTGGATAGCGGTTTGACTCACGGGG
ATTTCCAAGTCTCCACCCCATTGACGTCAATGGGAGTTTGTTTTGGCACCAAAATCAACGGGACTTTCCA
AAATGTCGTAACAACTCCGCCCCATTGACGCAAATGGGCGGTAGGCGTGTACGGTGGGAGGTCTATATAA
GCAGAGCTGGTTTAGTGAACCGTCAGATCCGCTAGCCACCATGGGCTGCGTGTGCAGCAGCAACCCCGAG
CTACCGGTCGCCACCATGGTGAGCAAGGGCGAGGAGCTGTTCACCGGGGTGGTGCCCATCCTGGTCGAGC
TGGACGGCGACGTAAACGGCCACAAGTTCAGCGTGTCCGGCGAGGGCGAGGGCGATGCCACCTACGGCAA
GCTGACCCTGAAGTTCATCTGCACCACCGGCAAGCTGCCCGTGCCCTGGCCCACCCTCGTGACCACCCTG
TCCTGGGGCGTGCAGTGCTTCGCCCGCTACCCCGACCACATGAAGCAGCACGACTTCTTCAAGTCCGCCA
TGCCCGAAGGCTACGTCCAGGAGCGCACCATCTTCTTCAAGGACGACGGCAACTACAAGACCCGCGCCGA
GGTGAAGTTCGAGGGCGACACCCTGGTGAACCGCATCGAGCTGAAGGGCATCGACTTCAAGGAGGACGGC
AACATCCTGGGGCACAAGCTGGAGTACAACTACTTTAGCGACAACGTCTATATCACCGCCGACAAGCAGA
AGAACGGCATCAAGGCCAACTTCAAGATCCGCCACAACATCGAGGACGGCGGCGTGCAGCTCGCCGACCA
CTACCAGCAGAACACCCCCATCGGCGACGGCCCCGTGCTGCTGCCCGACAACCACTACCTGAGCACCCAG
TCCAAGCTGAGCAAAGACCCCAACGAGAAGCGCGATCACATGGTCCTGCTGGAGTTCGTGACCGCCGCCG
GGATCACTCTCGGCATGGACGAGCTGTACAAGGGTAGTGGTAGTGGGGAGTTTCTGGCAACCACACTGGA
ACGGATCGAGAAAAATTTCGTGATTACTGATCCGAGACTGCCTGACAACCCAATCATTTTTGCGAGCGAT
TCCTTCCTGCAGCTGACAGAATATTCTCGGGAAGAGATCCTGGGGCGCAATTGCCGTTTTCTGCAGGGAC
CCGAGACAGACCGTGCCACTGTTCGGAAAATCAGAGATGCTATTGACAACCAGACTGAAGTGACCGTTCA
GCTGATCAATTATACCAAGAGCGGCAAGAAGTTCTGGAACGTGTTCCACCTGCAGCCGATGCGCGATTAT
AAGGGCGACGTCCAGTACTTCATTGGCGTGCAGCTGGATGGCACCGAACGTCTTCATGGCGCCGCTGAGC
GTGAGGCGGTCTGCCTGATCAAAAAGACAGCCTTTCAGATTGCTGAGGCAGCGAACGACGAAAATTACTT
TGGAAGCGGGAGTGGGAGCAAAAAGAAGAAAAAGAAGTCAAAGACAAAGTAACTCGAGCTCAAGCTTCGA
ATTCTGCAGTCGACGGTACCGCGGGCCCGGGATCCACCGGATCTAGATAACTGATCATAATCAGCCATAC
CACATTTGTAGAGGTTTTACTTGCTTTAAAAAACCTCCCACACCTCCCCCTGAACCTGAAACATAAAATG
AATGCAATTGTTGTTGTTAACTTGTTTATTGCAGCTTATAATGGTTACAAATAAAGCAATAGCATCACAA
ATTTCACAAATAAAGCATTTTTTTCACTGCATTCTAGTTGTGGTTTGTCCAAACTCATCAATGTATCTTA
AGGCGTAAATTGTAAGCGTTAATATTTTGTTAAAATTCGCGTTAAATTTTTGTTAAATCAGCTCATTTTT
TAACCAATAGGCCGAAATCGGCAAAATCCCTTATAAATCAAAAGAATAGACCGAGATAGGGT
[37 nt withheld, positions 2303-2339]
AAAGAACGTGGACTCCAACGTCAAAGG
[49 nt withheld, positions 2367-2415]
T
[91 nt withheld, positions 2417-2507]
G
[124 nt withheld, positions 2509-2632]
CAGGTGGCACTTTTCGGGGAAATGTGCGCGGAACCCCTATTTGTTTATTTTTCTAAATACATTCAAATAT
GTATCCGCTCATGAGACAATAACCCTGATAAATGCTTCAATAATATTGAAAAAGGAAGAGTCCTGAGGCG
GAAAGAACCAGCTGTGGAATGTGTGTCAGTTAGGGTGTGGAAAGTCCCCAGGCTCCCCAGCAGGCAGAAG
TATGCAAAGCATGCATCTCAATTAGTCAGCAACCAGGTGTGGAAAGTCCCCAGGCTCCCCAGCAGGCAGA
AGTATGCAAAGCATGCATCTCAATTAGTCAGCAACCATAGTCCCGCCCCTAACTCCGCCCATCCCGCCCC
TAACTCCGCCCAGTTCCGCCCATTCTCCGCCCCATGGCTGACTAATTTTTTTTATTTATGCAGAGGCCGA
GGCCGCCTCGGCCTCTGAGCTATTCCAGAAGTAGTGAGGAGGCTTTTTTGGAGGCCTAGGCTTTTGCAAA
GATCGATCAAGAGACAGGATGAGGATCGTTTCGCATGATTGAACAAGATGGATTGCACGCAGGTTCTCCG
GCCGCTTGGGTGGAGAGGCTATTCGGCTATGACTGGGCACAACAGACAATCGGCTGCTCTGATGCCGCCG
TGTTCCGGCTGTCAGCGCAGGGGCGCCCGGTTCTTTTTGTCAAGACCGACCTGTCCGGTGCCCTGAATGA
ACTGCAAGACGAGGCAGCGCGGCTATCGTGGCTGGCCACGACGGGCGTTCCTTGCGCAGCTGTGCTCGAC
GTTGTCACTGAAGCGGGAAGGGACTGGCTGCTATTGGGCGAAGTGCCGGGGCAGGATCTCCTGTCATCTC
ACCTTGCTCCTGCCGAGAAAGTATCCATCATGGCTGATGCAATGCGGCGGCTGCATACGCTTGATCCGGC
TACCTGCCCATTCGACCACCAAGCGAAACATCGCATCGAGCGAGCACGTACTCGGATGGAAGCCGGTCTT
GTCGATCAGGATGATCTGGACGAAGAGCATCAGGGGCTCGCGCCAGCCGAACTGTTCGCCAGGCTCAAGG
CGAGCATGCCCGACGGCGAGGATCTCGTCGTGACCCATGGCGATGCCTGCTTGCCGAATATCATGGTGGA
AAATGGCCGCTTTTCTGGATTCATCGACTGTGGCCGGCTGGGTGTGGCGGACCGCTATCAGGACATAGCG
TTGGCTACCCGTGATATTGCTGAAGAGCTTGGCGGCGAATGGGCTGACCGCTTCCTCGTGCTTTACGGTA
TCGCCGCTCCCGATTCGCAGCGCATCGCCTTCTATCGCCTTCTTGACGAGTTCTTCTGAGCGGGACTCTG
GGGTTCGAAATGACCGACCAAGCGACGCCCAACCTGCCATCACGAGATTTCGATTCCACCGCCGCCTTCT
ATGAAAGGTTGGGCTTCGGAATCGTTTTCCGGGACGCCGGCTGGATGATCCTCCAGCGCGGGGATCTCAT
GCTGGAGTTCTTCGCCCACCCTAGGGGGAGGCTAACTGAAACACGGAAGGAGACAATACCGGAAGGAACC
CGCGCTATGACGGCAATAAAAAGACAGAATAAAACGCACGGTGTTGGGTCGTTTGTTCATAAACGCGGGG
TTCGGTCCCAGGGCTGGCACTCTGTCGATACCCCACCGAGACCCCATTGGGGCCAATACGCCCGCGTTTC
TTCCTTTTCCCCACCCCACCCCCCAAGTTCGGGTGAAGGCCCAGGGCTCGCAGCCAACGTCGGGGCGGCA
GGCCCTGCCATAGCCTCAGGTTACTCATATATACTTTAGATTGATTTAAAACTTCATTTTTAATTTAAAA
GGATCTAGGTGAAGATCCTTTTTGATAATCTCATGACCAAAATCCCTTAACGTGAGTTTTCGTTCCACTG
AGCGTCAGACCCCGTAGAAAAGATCAAAGGATCTTCTTGAGATCCTTTTTTTCTGCGCGTAATCTGCTGC
TTGCAAACAAAAAAACCACCGCTACCAGCGGTGGTTTGTTTGCCGGATCAAGAGCTACCAACTCTTTTTC
CGAAGGTAACTGGCTTCAGCAGAGCGCAGATACCAAATACTGTTCTTCTAGTGTAGCCGTAGTTAGGCCA
CCACTTCAAGAACTCTGTAGCACCGCCTACATACCTCGCTCTGCTAATCCTGTTACCAGTGGCTGCTGCC
AGTGGCGATAAGTCGTGTCTTACCGGGTTGGACTCAAGACGATAGTTACCGGATAAGGCGCAGCGGTCGG
GCTGAACGGGGGGTTCGTGCACACAGCCCAGCTTGGAGCGAACGACCTACACCGAACTGAGATACCTACA
GCGTGAGCTATGAGAAAGCGCCACGCTTCCCGAAGGGAGAAAGGCGGACAGGTATCCGGTAAGCGGCAGG
GTCGGAACAGGAGAGCGCACGAGGGAGCTTCCAGGGGGAAACGCCTGGTATCTTTATAGTCCTGTCGGGT
TTCGCCACCTCTGACTTGAGCGTCGATTTTTGTGATGCTCGTCAGGGGGGCGGAGCCTATGGAAAAACGC
CAGCAACGCGGCCTTTTTACGGTTCCTGGCCTTTTGCTGGCCTTTTGCTCACATGTTCTTTCCTGCGTTA
TCCCCTGATTCTGTGGATAACCGTATTACCGCCATGCAT
Features (pLannotate 1.2.2; 16 found; start..end, strand, type, name):
     61..364     +  enhancer       CMV enhancer: human cytomegalovirus immediate early enhancer
    365..568     +  promoter       CMV promoter: human cytomegalovirus (CMV) immediate early promoter
    646..1362    +  CDS            mTurquoise2: mTurquoise2 is a basic (constitutively fluorescent) cyan fluorescent protein published in 2012, derived from Aequorea victoria. It is reported to be a rapidly-maturing monomer with very low acid sensitivity.
   1405..1722    +  CDS            miniSOG: miniSOG is a basic (constitutively fluorescent) cyan fluorescent protein published in 2011, derived from Arabidopsis thaliana. It requires the cofactor flavin for fluorescence.
   1840..1870    +  CDS            K-Ras (fragment): human small GTPase proto-oncoprotein
   1873..1925    +  misc_feature   MCS: multiple cloning site
   1942..2026    +  CDS            large T antigen (fragment): large T antigen from SV40 (simian virus 40)
   2049..2170    +  polyA_signal   SV40 poly(A) signal: SV40 polyadenylation signal
   2204..2632    -  rep_origin     f1 ori (sequence partly withheld): f1 bacteriophage origin of replication; arrow indicates direction of (+) strand synthesis
   2659..2763    +  promoter       AmpR promoter: bla
   2765..3122    +  promoter       SV40 promoter: SV40 enhancer and early promoter
   3157..3951    +  CDS            NeoR/KanR: aminoglycoside phosphotransferase from Tn5; aph(3')-II (or nptII); confers resistance to neomycin, kanamycin, and G418 (Geneticin®)
   3972..4124    +  CDS            ble (fragment): BLE_KLEPN - Experimental evidence at protein level: Swiss-Prot protein existence level 1. Binding protein with a strong affinity to the bleomycin family of antibiotics. Binds to CL990; an antimitotic-antibiotic compound. From Klebsiella pneumoniae.
   4183..4230    +  polyA_signal   HSV TK poly(A) signal: herpes simplex virus thymidine kinase polyadenylation signal (Cole and Stacy, 1985)
   4321..4337    -  polyA_signal   bGH poly(A) signal (fragment): bovine growth hormone polyadenylation signal
   4559..5147    +  rep_origin     ori: high-copy-number ColE1/pMB1/pBR322/pUC origin of replication
