[The description below was written by a language model from this plasmid's Addgene catalogue record and pLannotate feature annotations shown in this document.]
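Description:
Lck-mTurquoise2-iLID is a mammalian expression plasmid built on the Clontech pEGFP-C1 backbone, designed to place the optogenetic module iLID at the plasma membrane. The fusion is driven by the human CMV immediate-early enhancer and promoter and terminated by the SV40 polyadenylation signal. As the name indicates, an Lck-derived membrane-targeting motif should sit at the N-terminus. It is not annotated separately in the feature table, though there is unannotated space between the promoter and the fluorescent protein. It is followed by the cyan fluorescent protein mTurquoise2 and then the synthetic iLID insert.

The automated annotation labels the region after mTurquoise2 as miniSOG. This most likely reflects homology, since both miniSOG and iLID are engineered from plant phototropin LOV2 domains, and the hit sits where iLID is expected. iLID is a LOV2-based switch that exposes an SsrA peptide under blue light, allowing it to bind an SspB-tagged partner. Short hits to K-Ras and SV40 large T antigen downstream of this region are fragments only, and the record does not explain their significance.

The plasmid is propagated in E. coli at high copy from a pUC-type origin. It carries the Tn5 NeoR/KanR gene under dual bacterial and SV40 promoters with an HSV TK poly(A) signal, giving kanamycin selection in bacteria and potential G418 selection in mammalian cells. An f1 origin is also present. According to the associated publication, the construct serves as the membrane anchor in the Opto-RhoGEF toolbox, where light recruits partner proteins to the plasma membrane to reversibly control Rho GTPase activity, including in studies of vascular endothelial barrier strength.
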