Addgene plasmid #176125: Lck-mTurquoise2-iLID
Purpose: Plasma membrane localized iLID
Depositing lab: Dorus Gadella. Depositing organization: University of Amsterdam. Publication: Opto-RhoGEFs, an optimized optogenetic toolbox to reversibly control Rho GTPase activity on a global to subcellular scale, enabling precise control over vascular endothelial barrier strength. Mahlandt EK, Palacios Martinez S, Arts JJG, Tol S, van Buul JD, Goedhart J. Elife. 2023 Jul 14;12:RP84364. doi: 10.7554/eLife.84364. PubMed 37449837.
Backbone
  Vector backbone: pEGFP-C1
  Backbone manufacturer: Clontech
  Vector type: Mammalian Expression
Growth in bacteria
  Bacterial resistance: Kanamycin, 50 μg/mL
  Growth temperature: 37°C
  Growth strain: DH5alpha
  Copy number: High Copy
Gene/Insert
  Gene/Insert name: iLID
  Species: Synthetic
  Cloning method: Restriction Enzyme; 5′ cloning site Unknown (unknown if destroyed)
Terms and licenses: Academic/Nonprofit Terms; Industry Terms: Not Available to Industry
Depositor comments: Please visit https://doi.org/10.1101/2022.10.17.512253 for bioRxiv preprint.
How to cite: Lck-mTurquoise2-iLID was a gift from Dorus Gadella (Addgene plasmid # 176125 ; http://n2t.net/addgene:176125 ; RRID:Addgene_176125)
